>Addgene plasmid #131853 | SuperNova-N1 | addgene full sequence | sequence record 258762 | Addgene NGS Result
TAGTTATTAATAGTAATCAATTACGGGGTCATTAGTTCATAGCCCATATATGGAGTTCCGCGTTACATAA
CTTACGGTAAATGGCCCGCCTGGCTGACCGCCCAACGACCCCCGCCCATTGACGTCAATAATGACGTATG
TTCCCATAGTAACGCCAATAGGGACTTTCCATTGACGTCAATGGGTGGAGTATTTACGGTAAACTGCCCA
CTTGGCAGTACATCAAGTGTATCATATGCCAAGTACGCCCCCTATTGACGTCAATGACGGTAAATGGCCC
GCCTGGCATTATGCCCAGTACATGACCTTATGGGACTTTCCTACTTGGCAGTACATCTACGTATTAGTCA
TCGCTATTACCATGGTGATGCGGTTTTGGCAGTACATCAATGGGCGTGGATAGCGGTTTGACTCACGGGG
ATTTCCAAGTCTCCACCCCATTGACGTCAATGGGAGTTTGTTTTGGCACCAAAATCAACGGGACTTTCCA
AAATGTCGTAACAACTCCGCCCCATTGACGCAAATGGGCGGTAGGCGTGTACGGTGGGAGGTCTATATAA
GCAGAGCTGGTTTAGTGAACCGTCAGATCCGCTAGCGCTACCGGACTCAGATCTCGAGCTCAAGCTTCGA
ATTCTGCAGTCGACGGTACCGCGGGCCCGGGATCCACCCGTGGCCACCATGGGCAGCGAGGTGGGCCCCG
CCCTGTTCCAGAGCGACATGACCTTCAAGATCTTCATCGACGGCGAGGTGAACGGCCAGAAGTTCACCAT
CGTGGCCGACGGCAGCAGCAAGTTCCCCCACGGCGACTTCAACGTGCACGCCGTGTGCGAGACCGGCAAG
CTGCCCATGAGCTGGAAGCCCATCTGCCACCTGATCCAGTACGGCGAGCCCTTCTTCGCCCGCTACCCCG
ACGGCATCAGCCACTTCGCCCAGGAGTGCTTCCCCGAGGGCCTGAGCATCGACCGCACCGTGCGCTTCGA
GAACGACGGCACCATGACCAGCCACCACACCTACGAGCTGGACGACACCTGCGTGGTGAGCCGCATCACC
GTGAACTGCGACGGCTTCCAGCCCGACGGCCCCATCATGCGCGACCAGCTGGTGGACATCCTGCCCAGCG
AGACCCACATGTTCCCCCACGGCCCCAACGCCGTGCGCCAGACCGCCACCATCGGCTTCACCACCGCCGA
CGGCGGCAAGATGATGGGCCACTTCGACAGCAAGATGACCTTCAACGGCAGCCGCGCCATCGAGATCCCC
GGCCCCCACTTCGTGACCATCATCACCAAGCAGACCCGCGACACCAGCGACAAGCGCGACCACGTGTGCC
AGCGCGAGGTGGCCTACGCCCACAGCGTGCCCCGCATCACCAGCGCCATCGGCAGCGACGAGGACGAGCA
GAAGCTGATCAGCGAGGAGGACCTGTAAGCGGCCGCGACTCTAGATCATAATCAGCCATACCACATTTGT
AGAGGTTTTACTTGCTTTAAAAAACCTCCCACACCTCCCCCTGAACCTGAAACATAAAATGAATGCAATT
GTTGTTGTTAACTTGTTTATTGCAGCTTATAATGGTTACAAATAAAGCAATAGCATCACAAATTTCACAA
ATAAAGCATTTTTTTCACTGCATTCTAGTTGTGGTTTGTCCAAACTCATCAATGTATCTTAAGGCGTAAA
TTGTAAGCGTTAATATTTTGTTAAAATTCGCGTTAAATTTTTGTTAAATCAGCTCATTTTTTAACCAATA
GGCCGAAATCGGCAAAATCCCTTATAAATCAAAAGAATAGACCGAGATAGGGT
[37 nt withheld, positions 1804-1840]
AAAGAACGTGGACTCCAACGTCAAAGG
[49 nt withheld, positions 1868-1916]
T
[91 nt withheld, positions 1918-2008]
G
[124 nt withheld, positions 2010-2133]
CAGGTGGCACTTTTCGGGGAAATGTGCGCGGAACCCCTATTTGTTTATTTTTCTAAATACATTCAAATAT
GTATCCGCTCATGAGACAATAACCCTGATAAATGCTTCAATAATATTGAAAAAGGAAGAGTCCTGAGGCG
GAAAGAACCAGCTGTGGAATGTGTGTCAGTTAGGGTGTGGAAAGTCCCCAGGCTCCCCAGCAGGCAGAAG
TATGCAAAGCATGCATCTCAATTAGTCAGCAACCAGGTGTGGAAAGTCCCCAGGCTCCCCAGCAGGCAGA
AGTATGCAAAGCATGCATCTCAATTAGTCAGCAACCATAGTCCCGCCCCTAACTCCGCCCATCCCGCCCC
TAACTCCGCCCAGTTCCGCCCATTCTCCGCCCCATGGCTGACTAATTTTTTTTATTTATGCAGAGGCCGA
GGCCGCCTCGGCCTCTGAGCTATTCCAGAAGTAGTGAGGAGGCTTTTTTGGAGGCCTAGGCTTTTGCAAA
GATCGATCAAGAGACAGGATGAGGATCGTTTCGCATGATTGAACAAGATGGATTGCACGCAGGTTCTCCG
GCCGCTTGGGTGGAGAGGCTATTCGGCTATGACTGGGCACAACAGACAATCGGCTGCTCTGATGCCGCCG
TGTTCCGGCTGTCAGCGCAGGGGCGCCCGGTTCTTTTTGTCAAGACCGACCTGTCCGGTGCCCTGAATGA
ACTGCAAGACGAGGCAGCGCGGCTATCGTGGCTGGCCACGACGGGCGTTCCTTGCGCAGCTGTGCTCGAC
GTTGTCACTGAAGCGGGAAGGGACTGGCTGCTATTGGGCGAAGTGCCGGGGCAGGATCTCCTGTCATCTC
ACCTTGCTCCTGCCGAGAAAGTATCCATCATGGCTGATGCAATGCGGCGGCTGCATACGCTTGATCCGGC
TACCTGCCCATTCGACCACCAAGCGAAACATCGCATCGAGCGAGCACGTACTCGGATGGAAGCCGGTCTT
GTCGATCAGGATGATCTGGACGAAGAGCATCAGGGGCTCGCGCCAGCCGAACTGTTCGCCAGGCTCAAGG
CGAGCATGCCCGACGGCGAGGATCTCGTCGTGACCCATGGCGATGCCTGCTTGCCGAATATCATGGTGGA
AAATGGCCGCTTTTCTGGATTCATCGACTGTGGCCGGCTGGGTGTGGCGGACCGCTATCAGGACATAGCG
TTGGCTACCCGTGATATTGCTGAAGAGCTTGGCGGCGAATGGGCTGACCGCTTCCTCGTGCTTTACGGTA
TCGCCGCTCCCGATTCGCAGCGCATCGCCTTCTATCGCCTTCTTGACGAGTTCTTCTGAGCGGGACTCTG
GGGTTCGAAATGACCGACCAAGCGACGCCCAACCTGCCATCACGAGATTTCGATTCCACCGCCGCCTTCT
ATGAAAGGTTGGGCTTCGGAATCGTTTTCCGGGACGCCGGCTGGATGATCCTCCAGCGCGGGGATCTCAT
GCTGGAGTTCTTCGCCCACCCTAGGGGGAGGCTAACTGAAACACGGAAGGAGACAATACCGGAAGGAACC
CGCGCTATGACGGCAATAAAAAGACAGAATAAAACGCACGGTGTTGGGTCGTTTGTTCATAAACGCGGGG
TTCGGTCCCAGGGCTGGCACTCTGTCGATACCCCACCGAGACCCCATTGGGGCCAATACGCCCGCGTTTC
TTCCTTTTCCCCACCCCACCCCCCAAGTTCGGGTGAAGGCCCAGGGCTCGCAGCCAACGTCGGGGCGGCA
GGCCCTGCCATAGCCTCAGGTTACTCATATATACTTTAGATTGATTTAAAACTTCATTTTTAATTTAAAA
GGATCTAGGTGAAGATCCTTTTTGATAATCTCATGACCAAAATCCCTTAACGTGAGTTTTCGTTCCACTG
AGCGTCAGACCCCGTAGAAAAGATCAAAGGATCTTCTTGAGATCCTTTTTTTCTGCGCGTAATCTGCTGC
TTGCAAACAAAAAAACCACCGCTACCAGCGGTGGTTTGTTTGCCGGATCAAGAGCTACCAACTCTTTTTC
CGAAGGTAACTGGCTTCAGCAGAGCGCAGATACCAAATACTGTTCTTCTAGTGTAGCCGTAGTTAGGCCA
CCACTTCAAGAACTCTGTAGCACCGCCTACATACCTCGCTCTGCTAATCCTGTTACCAGTGGCTGCTGCC
AGTGGCGATAAGTCGTGTCTTACCGGGTTGGACTCAAGACGATAGTTACCGGATAAGGCGCAGCGGTCGG
GCTGAACGGGGGGTTCGTGCACACAGCCCAGCTTGGAGCGAACGACCTACACCGAACTGAGATACCTACA
GCGTGAGCTATGAGAAAGCGCCACGCTTCCCGAAGGGAGAAAGGCGGACAGGTATCCGGTAAGCGGCAGG
GTCGGAACAGGAGAGCGCACGAGGGAGCTTCCAGGGGGAAACGCCTGGTATCTTTATAGTCCTGTCGGGT
TTCGCCACCTCTGACTTGAGCGTCGATTTTTGTGATGCTCGTCAGGGGGGCGGAGCCTATGGAAAAACGC
CAGCAACGCGGCCTTTTTACGGTTCCTGGCCTTTTGCTGGCCTTTTGCTCACATGTTCTTTCCTGCGTTA
TCCCCTGATTCTGTGGATAACCGTATTACCGCCATGCAT
Features (pLannotate 1.2.2; 14 found; start..end, strand, type, name):
     61..364     +  enhancer       CMV enhancer: human cytomegalovirus immediate early enhancer
    365..568     +  promoter       CMV promoter: human cytomegalovirus (CMV) immediate early promoter
    609..665     +  misc_feature   MCS: multiple cloning site
    688..1395    +  CDS            SuperNova Red: SuperNova Red is a basic (constitutively fluorescent) red fluorescent protein published in 2013, derived from Anthomedusae sp. DC-2005.
   1444..1527    +  CDS            large T antigen (fragment): large T antigen from SV40 (simian virus 40)
   1550..1671    +  polyA_signal   SV40 poly(A) signal: SV40 polyadenylation signal
   1705..2133    -  rep_origin     f1 ori (sequence partly withheld): f1 bacteriophage origin of replication; arrow indicates direction of (+) strand synthesis
   2160..2264    +  promoter       AmpR promoter: bla
   2266..2623    +  promoter       SV40 promoter: SV40 enhancer and early promoter
   2658..3452    +  CDS            NeoR/KanR: aminoglycoside phosphotransferase from Tn5; aph(3')-II (or nptII); confers resistance to neomycin, kanamycin, and G418 (Geneticin®)
   3473..3625    +  CDS            ble (fragment): BLE_KLEPN - Experimental evidence at protein level: Swiss-Prot protein existence level 1. Binding protein with a strong affinity to the bleomycin family of antibiotics. Binds to CL990; an antimitotic-antibiotic compound. From Klebsiella pneumoniae.
   3684..3731    +  polyA_signal   HSV TK poly(A) signal: herpes simplex virus thymidine kinase polyadenylation signal (Cole and Stacy, 1985)
   3822..3838    -  polyA_signal   bGH poly(A) signal (fragment): bovine growth hormone polyadenylation signal
   4060..4648    +  rep_origin     ori: high-copy-number ColE1/pMB1/pBR322/pUC origin of replication
