[The description below was written by a language model from this plasmid's Addgene catalogue record and pLannotate feature annotations shown in this document.]
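Description:
SuperNova-N1 is a mammalian expression plasmid built on the pEGFP-N1 backbone, in which the EGFP coding sequence was replaced, between the retained BamHI and NotI sites, with a synthetic gene for SuperNova carrying a C-terminal Myc epitope tag. SuperNova is a monomeric red fluorescent protein that also acts as a genetically encoded photosensitizer, generating reactive oxygen species when illuminated. Its transcription is driven by the human cytomegalovirus immediate-early enhancer and promoter and terminated by the SV40 polyadenylation signal. The multiple cloning site lies between the promoter and the SuperNova open reading frame, so a protein or targeting sequence cloned there in frame becomes an N-terminal fusion partner. Without an insert, the plasmid gives untargeted, cytosolic SuperNova. The Myc tag is not annotated separately in the feature table but is stated in the catalogue record, and it allows antibody detection of the protein.

The plasmid replicates in E. coli at high copy from a ColE1/pUC-type origin and also carries an f1 origin for single-stranded DNA production. Selection relies on a single Tn5 aminoglycoside phosphotransferase (NeoR/KanR) cassette with tandem bacterial (bla) and SV40 early promoters and an HSV TK polyadenylation signal. This cassette confers kanamycin resistance in bacteria and G418 resistance in transfected mammalian cells. The short large T antigen, ble and bGH poly(A) fragments in the annotation look like backbone remnants or incidental matches rather than functional elements.

The associated publication compares the cytotoxicity of radical stress in the nucleus and other organelles. In that context the construct serves as the cytosolic SuperNova version and as a parent vector for making organelle-targeted fusions.
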