Addgene plasmid #131853: SuperNova-N1
Purpose: Expresses SuperNova with C-terminal Myc-tag and N-terminal multiple cloning site
Depositing lab: Geert van den Bogaart. Depositing organization: University of Groningen. Publication: Radical Stress Is More Cytotoxic in the Nucleus than in Other Organelles. Paardekooper LM, van Vroonhoven E, Ter Beest M, van den Bogaart G. Int J Mol Sci. 2019 Aug 25;20(17). pii: ijms20174147. doi: 10.3390/ijms20174147. PubMed 31450682.
Backbone
  Vector backbone: pEGFP-N1
  Backbone manufacturer: CloneTech
  Modifications to backbone: none
  Vector type: Mammalian Expression
Growth in bacteria
  Bacterial resistance: Kanamycin, 50 μg/mL
  Growth temperature: 37°C
  Growth strain: DH5alpha
  Copy number: High Copy
Gene/Insert
  Gene/Insert name: SuperNova
  Species: Synthetic
  Promoter: CMV
  Tag / fusion protein: Myc tag (C terminal on insert)
  Cloning method: Restriction Enzyme; 5′ cloning site BamHI (not destroyed); 3′ cloning site NotI (not destroyed)
  Sequencing primers: 5′ CGCAAATGGGCGGTAGGCGTG; 3′ GAAATTTGTGATGCTATTGC
Terms and licenses: Academic/Nonprofit Terms; Industry Terms: Not Available to Industry
Depositor comments: The construct for cytosolic expression of SuperNova was constructed by replacing EGFP in pEGFP-N1 with synthetic SuperNova fused to a C-terminal Myc-tag using restriction sites BamHI and NotI.
How to cite: SuperNova-N1 was a gift from Geert van den Bogaart (Addgene plasmid # 131853 ; http://n2t.net/addgene:131853 ; RRID:Addgene_131853)
